>Addgene plasmid #85650 | pMSCV-SMYD3 | addgene full sequence | sequence record 170477 | Addgene NGS Result
ATCATGACATTAACCTATAAAAATAGGCGTATCACGAGGCCCTTTCGTCTCGCGCGTTTCGGTGATGACG
GTGAAAACCTCTGACACATGCAGCTCCCGGAGACGGTCACAGCTTGTCTGTAAGCGGATGCCGGGAGCAG
ACAAGCCCGTCAGGGCGCGTCAGCGGGTGTTGGCGGGTGTCGGGGCTGGCTTAACTATGCGGCATCAGAG
CAGATTGTACTGAGAGTGCACCATATGCGGTGTGAAATACCGCACAGATGCGTAAGGAGAAAATACCGCA
TCAGGCGCCATTCGCCATTCAGGCTGCGCAACTGTTGGGAAGGGCGATCGGTGCGGGCCTCTTCGCTATT
ACGCCAGCTGGCGAAAGGGGGATGTGCTGCAAGGCGATTAAGTTGGGTAACGCCAGGGTTTTCCCAGTCA
CGACGTTGTAAAACGACGGCGCAAGGAATGGTGCATGCAAGGAGATGGCGCCCAACAGTCCCCCGGCCAC
GGGGCCTGCCACCATACCCACGCCGAAACAAGCGCTCATGAGCCCGAAGTGGCGAGCCCGATCTTCCCCA
TCGGTGATGTCGGCGATATAGGCGCCAGCAACCGCACCTGTGGCGCCGGTGATGCCGGCCACGATGCGTC
CGGCGTAGAGGCGATTAGTCCAATTTGTTAAAGACAGGATATCAGTGGTCCAGGCTCTAGTTTTGACTCA
ACAATATCACCAGCTGAAGCCTATAGAGTACGAGCCATAGATAAAATAAAAGATTTTATTTAGTCTCCAG
AAAAAGGGGGGAATGAAAGACCCCACCTGTAGGTTTGGCAAGCTAGCTTAAGTAACGCCATTTTGCAAGG
CATGGAAAATACATAACTGAGAATAGAGAAGTTCAGATCAAGGTTAGGAACAGAGAGACAGCAGAATATG
GGCCAAACAGGATATCTGTGGTAAGCAGTTCCTGCCCCGGCTCAGGGCCAAGAACAGATGGTCCCCAGAT
GCGGTCCCGCCCTCAGCAGTTTCTAGAGAACCATCAGATGTTTCCAGGGTGCCCCAAGGACCTGAAATGA
CCCTGTGCCTTATTTGAACTAACCAATCAGTTCGCTTCTCGCTTCTGTTCGCGCGCTTCTGCTCCCCGAG
CTCAATAAAAGAGCCCACAACCCCTCACTCGGCGCGCCAGTCCTCCGATAGACTGCGTCGCCCGGGTACC
CGTATTCCCAATAAAGCCTCTTGCTGTTTGCATCCGAATCGTGGACTCGCTGATCCTTGGGAGGGTCTCC
TCAGATTGATTGACTGCCCACCTCGGGGGTCTTTCATTTGGAGGTTCCACCGAGATTTGGAGACCCCTGC
CCAGGGACCACCGACCCCCCCGCCGGGAGGTAAGCTGGCCAGCGGTCGTTTCGTGTCTGTCTCTGTCTTT
GTGCGTGTTTGTGCCGGCATCTAATGTTTGCGCCTGCGTCTGTACTAGTTAGCTAACTAGCTCTGTATCT
GGCGGACCCGTGGTGGAACTGACGAGTTCTGAACACCCGGCCGCAACCCTGGGAGACGTCCCAGGGACTT
TGGGGGCCGTTTTTGTGGCCCGACCTGAGGAAGGGAGTCGATGTGGAATCCGACCCCGTCAGGATATGTG
GTTCTGGTAGGAGACGAGAACCTAAAACAGTTCCCGCCTCCGTCTGAATTTTTGCTTTCGGTTTGGAACC
GAAGCCGCGCGTCTTGTCTGCTGCAGCGCTGCAGCATCGTTCTGTGTTGTCTCTGTCTGACTGTGTTTCT
GTATTTGTCTGAAAATTAGGGCCAGACTGTTACCACTCCCTTAAGTTTGACCTTAGGTCACTGGAAAGAT
GTCGAGCGGATCGCTCACAACCAGTCGGTAGATGTCAAGAAGAGACGTTGGGTTACCTTCTGCTCTGCAG
AATGGCCAACCTTTAACGTCGGATGGCCGCGAGACGGCACCTTTAACCGAGACCTCATCACCCAGGTTAA
GATCAAGGTCTTTTCACCTGGCCCGCATGGACACCCAGACCAGGTCCCCTACATCGTGACCTGGGAAGCC
TTGGCTTTTGACCCCCCTCCCTGGGTCAAGCCCTTTGTACACCCTAAGCCTCCGCCTCCTCTTCCTCCAT
CCGCCCCGTCTCTCCCCCTTGAACCTCCTCGTTCGACCCCGCCTCGATCCTCCCTTTATCCAGCCCTCAC
TCCTTCTCTAGGCGCCGGAATTAGATCTGCCGCCATGGATTACAAGGATGACGACGATAAGGATTATGAT
ATTCCAACTACTGCTAGCGAGAATTTGTATTTTCAGGGTGAGCTCAAAACCGCGGCTCTTGCGCAACACG
ATGAAGCCGAGCAGAAACTCATCTCTGAAGAGGATCTGGGATCCCTCGAGGTTATCACAAGTTTGTACAA
AAAAGCAGGCTCTTTAAAGATGGAGCCGCTGAAGGTGGAAAAGTTCGCAACCGCCAACAGGGGAAACGGG
CTGCGCGCCGTGACCCCGCTGCGCCCCGGAGAGCTACTCTTCCGCTCGGATCCCTTGGCGTACACGGTGT
GCAAGGGGAGTCGTGGCGTCGTCTGCGACCGCTGCCTTCTCGGGAAGGAAAAGCTGATGCGATGCTCTCA
GTGCCGCGTCGCCAAATACTGTAGTGCTAAGTGTCAGAAAAAAGCTTGGCCAGACCACAAGCGGGAATGC
AAATGCCTTAAAAGCTGCAAACCCAGATATCCTCCAGACTCCGTTCGACTTCTTGGCAGAGTTGTCTTCA
AACTTATGGATGGAGCACCTTCAGAATCAGAGAAGCTTTACTCATTTTATGATCTGGAGTCAAATATTAA
CAAACTGACTGAAGATAGGAAAGAGGGCCTCAGGCAACTCGTAATGACATTTCAACATTTCATGAGAGAA
GAAATACAGGATGCCTCTCAGCTGCCACCTGCCTTTGACCTTTTTGAAGCCTTTGCAAAAGTGATCTGCA
ACTCTTTCACCATCTGTAATGCGGAGATGCAGGAAGTTGGTGTTGGCCTATATCCCAGTATCTCTTTGCT
CAATCACAGCTGTGACCCCAACTGTTCGATTGTGTTCAATGGGCCCCACCTCTTACTGCGAGCAGTCCGA
GACATCGAGGTGGGAGAGGAGCTCACCATCTGCTACCTGGATATGCTGATGACCAGTGAGGAGCGCCGGA
AGCAGCTGAGGGACCAGTACTGCTTTGAATGTGACTGTTTCCGTTGCCAAACCCAGGACAAGGATGCTGA
TATGCTAACTGGTGATGAGCAAGTATGGAAGGAAGTTCAAGAATCCCTGAAAAAAATTGAAGAACTGAAG
GCACACTGGAAGTGGGAGCAGGTTCTGGCCATGTGCCAGGCGATCATAAGCAGCAATTCTGAACGGCTTC
CCGATATCAACATCTACCAGCTGAAGGTGCTCGACTGCGCCATGGATGCCTGCATCAACCTCGGCCTGTT
GGAGGAAGCCTTGTTCTATGGTACTCGGACCATGGAGCCATACAGGATTTTTTTCCCAGGAAGCCATCCC
GTCAGAGGGGTTCAAGTGATGAAAGTTGGCAAACTGCAGCTACATCAAGGCATGTTTCCCCAAGCAATGA
AGAATCTGAGACTGGCTTTTGATATTATGAGAGTGACACATGGCAGAGAACACAGCCTGATTGAAGATTT
GATTCTACTTTTAGAAGAATGCGACGCCAACATCAGAGCATCCTAACTCGAGAAAAGGATCATGGCTATA
TAGAAAATTTGACATTTGGATGGGATGGACCATCTTGGAGGCTACTCACAGCCCTTAAGTTGTTATGTCT
GGAAGCTGAGAAATTTACATGCTGGAAAAAAGTACTTCTTGGGGAGGTAATTTCAGATACGAATGAGAAG
ACAAGTTTGGACATAGCCCAGAAAATATGCTATTATTTCATAGAAGAGACTAATGCTGTGCTTCAAAAGG
TGTCTCATATGAAGGATGAAAAAGAGGCCCTGATAAACCAACTAACTTTGGTGGAATCCTTGTGGACGGA
AGAGCTAAAGATTCTCAGGGCATCTGCCGAGACCCTGCACAGTTTGCAAACAGCTTTTACCTGAGAATTC
GCGGCCGCACTCGAGATATCTAGACCCAGCTTTCTTGTACAAAGTGGTGATAACGAATTCTACCGGGTAG
GGGAGGCGCTTTTCCCAAGGCAGTCTGGAGCATGCGCTTTAGCAGCCCCGCTGGGCACTTGGCGCTACAC
AAGTGGCCTCTGGCCTCGCACACATTCCACATCCACCGGTAGGCGCCAACCGGCTCCGTTCTTTGGTGGC
CCCTTCGCGCCACCTTCTACTCCTCCCCTAGTCAGGAAGTTCCCCCCCGCCCCGCAGCTCGCGTCGTGCA
GGACGTGACAAATGGAAGTAGCACGTCTCACTAGTCTCGTGCAGATGGACAGCACCGCTGAGCAATGGAA
GCGGGTAGGCCTTTGGGGCAGCGGCCAATAGCAGCTTTGCTCCTTCGCTTTCTGGGCTCAGAGGCTGGGA
AGGGGTGGGTCCGGGGGCTGAACTCACCGCGACGTCTGTCGAGAAGTTTCTGATCGAAAAGTTCGACAGC
GTCTCCGACCTGATGCAGCTCTCGGAGGGCGAAGAATCTCGTGCTTTCAGCTTCGATGTAGGAGGGCGTG
GATATGTCCTGCGGGTAAATAGCTGCGCCGATGGTTTCTACAAAGATCGTTATGTTTATCGGCACTTTGC
ATCGGCCGCGCTCCCGATTCCGGAAGTGCTTGACATTGGGGAATTCAGCGAGAGCCTGACCTATTGCATC
TCCCGCCGTGCACAGGGTGTCACGTTGCAAGACCTGCCTGAAACCGAACTGCCCGCTGTTCTGCAGCCGG
TCGCGGAGGCCATGGATGCGATCGCTGCGGCCGATCTTAGCCAGACGAGCGGGTTCGGCCCATTCGGACC
GCAAGGAATCGGTCAATACACTACATGGCGTGATTTCATATGCGCGATTGCTGATCCCCATGTGTATCAC
TGGCAAACTGTGATGGACGACACCGTCAGTGCGTCCGTCGCGCAGGCTCTCGATGAGCTGATGCTTTGGG
CCGAGGACTGCCCCGAAGTCCGGCACCTCGTGCACGCGGATTTCGGCTCCAACAATGTCCTGACGGACAA
TGGCCGCATAACAGCGGTCATTGACTGGAGCGAGGCGATGTTCGGGGATTCCCAATACGAGGTCGCCAAC
ATCTTCTTCTGGAGGCCGTGGTTGGCTTGTATGGAGCAGCAGACGCGCTACTTCGAGCGGAGGCATCCGG
AGCTTGCAGGATCGCCGCGGCTCCGGGCGTATATGCTCCGCATTGGTCTTGACCAACTCTATCAGAGCTT
GGTTGACGGCAATTTCGATGATGCAGCTTGGGCGCAGGGTCGATGCGACGCAATCGTCCGATCCGGAGCC
GGGACTGTCGGGCGTACACAAATCGCCCGCAGAAGCGCGGCCGTCTGGACCGATGGCTGTGTAGAAGTAC
TCGCCGATAGTGGAAACCGACGCCCCAGCACTCGTCCGAGGGCAAAGGAATAGAGTAGATGCCGACCGAA
CAAGAGCTGATTTCGAGAACGCCTCAGCCAGCAACTCGCGCGAGCCTAGCAAGGCAAATGCGAGAGAACG
GCCTTACGCTTGGTGGCACAGTTCTCGTCCACAGTTCGCTAAGCTCGCTCGGCTGGGTCGCGGGAGGGCC
GGTCGCAGTGATTCAGGCCCTTCTGGATTGTGTTGGTCCCCAGGGCACGATTGTCATGCCCACGCACTCG
GGTGATCTGACTGATCCCGCAGATTGGAGATCGCCGCCCGTGCCTGCCGATTGGGTGCAGATCCGTCGAC
CTGCAGCCAAGCTTATCGATAAAATAAAAGATTTTATTTAGTCTCCAGAAAAAGGGGGGAATGAAAGACC
CCACCTGTAGGTTTGGCAAGCTAGCTTAAGTAACGCCATTTTGCAAGGCATGGAAAATACATAACTGAGA
ATAGAGAAGTTCAGATCAAGGTTAGGAACAGAGAGACAGCAGAATATGGGCCAAACAGGATATCTGTGGT
AAGCAGTTCCTGCCCCGGCTCAGGGCCAAGAACAGATGGTCCCCAGATGCGGTCCCGCCCTCAGCAGTTT
CTAGAGAACCATCAGATGTTTCCAGGGTGCCCCAAGGACCTGAAATGACCCTGTGCCTTATTTGAACTAA
CCAATCAGTTCGCTTCTCGCTTCTGTTCGCGCGCTTCTGCTCCCCGAGCTCAATAAAAGAGCCCACAACC
CCTCACTCGGCGCGCCAGTCCTCCGATAGACTGCGTCGCCCGGGTACCCGTGTATCCAATAAACCCTCTT
GCAGTTGCATCCGACTTGTGGTCTCGCTGTTCCTTGGGAGGGTCTCCTCTGAGTGATTGACTACCCGTCA
GCGGGGGTCTTTCATGGGTAACAGTTTCTTGAAGTTGGAGAACAACATTCTGAGGGTAGGAGTCGAATAT
TAAGTAATCCTGACTCAATTAGCCACTGTTTTGAATCCACATACTCCAATACTCCTGAAATAGTTCATTA
TGGACAGCGCAGAAAGAGCTGGGGAGAATTGTGAAATTGTTATCCGCTCACAATTCCACACAACATACGA
GCCGGAAGCATAAAGTGTAAAGCCTGGGGTGCCTAATGAGTGAGCTAACTCACATTAATTGCGTTGCGCT
CACTGCCCGCTTTCCAGTCGGGAAACCTGTCGTGCCAGCTGCATTAATGAATCGGCCAACGCGCGGGGAG
AGGCGGTTTGCGTATTGGGCGCTCTTCCGCTTCCTCGCTCACTGACTCGCTGCGCTCGGTCGTTCGGCTG
CGGCGAGCGGTATCAGCTCACTCAAAGGCGGTAATACGGTTATCCACAGAATCAGGGGATAACGCAGGAA
AGAACATGTGAGCAAAAGGCCAGCAAAAGGCCAGGAACCGTAAAAAGGCCGCGTTGCTGGCGTTTTTCCA
TAGGCTCCGCCCCCCTGACGAGCATCACAAAAATCGACGCTCAAGTCAGAGGTGGCGAAACCCGACAGGA
CTATAAAGATACCAGGCGTTTCCCCCTGGAAGCTCCCTCGTGCGCTCTCCTGTTCCGACCCTGCCGCTTA
CCGGATACCTGTCCGCCTTTCTCCCTTCGGGAAGCGTGGCGCTTTCTCATAGCTCACGCTGTAGGTATCT
CAGTTCGGTGTAGGTCGTTCGCTCCAAGCTGGGCTGTGTGCACGAACCCCCCGTTCAGCCCGACCGCTGC
GCCTTATCCGGTAACTATCGTCTTGAGTCCAACCCGGTAAGACACGACTTATCGCCACTGGCAGCAGCCA
CTGGTAACAGGATTAGCAGAGCGAGGTATGTAGGCGGTGCTACAGAGTTCTTGAAGTGGTGGCCTAACTA
CGGCTACACTAGAAGAACAGTATTTGGTATCTGCGCTCTGCTGAAGCCAGTTACCTTCGGAAAAAGAGTT
GGTAGCTCTTGATCCGGCAAACAAACCACCGCTGGTAGCGGTGGTTTTTTTGTTTGCAAGCAGCAGATTA
CGCGCAGAAAAAAAGGATCTCAAGAAGATCCTTTGATCTTTTCTACGGGGTCTGACGCTCAGTGGAACGA
AAACTCACGTTAAGGGATTTTGGTCATGAGATTATCAAAAAGGATCTTCACCTAGATCCTTTTAAATTAA
AAATGAAGTTTTAAATCAATCTAAAGTATATATGAGTAAACTTGGTCTGACAGTTACCAATGCTTAATCA
GTGAGGCACCTATCTCAGCGATCTGTCTATTTCGTTCATCCATAGTTGCCTGACTCCCCGTCGTGTAGAT
AACTACGATACGGGAGGGCTTACCATCTGGCCCCAGTGCTGCAATGATACCGCGAGACCCACGCTCACCG
GCTCCAGATTTATCAGCAATAAACCAGCCAGCCGGAAGGGCCGAGCGCAGAAGTGGTCCTGCAACTTTAT
CCGCCTCCATCCAGTCTATTAATTGTTGCCGGGAAGCTAGAGTAAGTAGTTCGCCAGTTAATAGTTTGCG
CAACGTTGTTGCCATTGCTACAGGCATCGTGGTGTCACGCTCGTCGTTTGGTATGGCTTCATTCAGCTCC
GGTTCCCAACGATCAAGGCGAGTTACATGATCCCCCATGTTGTGCAAAAAAGCGGTTAGCTCCTTCGGTC
CTCCGATCGTTGTCAGAAGTAAGTTGGCCGCAGTGTTATCACTCATGGTTATGGCAGCACTGCATAATTC
TCTTACTGTCATGCCATCCGTAAGATGCTTTTCTGTGACTGGTGAGTACTCAACCAAGTCATTCTGAGAA
TAGTGTATGCGGCGACCGAGTTGCTCTTGCCCGGCGTCAATACGGGATAATACCGCGCCACATAGCAGAA
CTTTAAAAGTGCTCATCATTGGAAAACGTTCTTCGGGGCGAAAACTCTCAAGGATCTTACCGCTGTTGAG
ATCCAGTTCGATGTAACCCACTCGTGCACCCAACTGATCTTCAGCATCTTTTACTTTCACCAGCGTTTCT
GGGTGAGCAAAAACAGGAAGGCAAAATGCCGCAAAAAAGGGAATAAGGGCGACACGGAAATGTTGAATAC
TCATACTCTTCCTTTTTCAATATTATTGAAGCATTTATCAGGGTTATTGTCTCATGAGCGGATACATATT
TGAATGTATTTAGAAAAATAAACAAATAGGGGTTCCGCGCACATTTCCCCGAAAAGTGCCACCTGACGTC
TAAGAAACCATTATT
Features (pLannotate 1.2.2; 25 found; start..end, strand, type, name):
     49..84      +  CDS            rop (fragment): Rop protein, which maintains plasmids at low copy number; rop
    186..285     +  misc_feature   bom (fragment): basis of mobility region from pBR322
    291..440     -  CDS            lacZα (fragment): LacZα fragment of β-galactosidase; lacZ fragment
    440..641     -  CDS            TcR (fragment): tetracycline efflux protein; tet; confers resistance to tetracycline
    642..740     +  CDS            env (fragment): murine leukemia virus gPr80 envelope polyprotein precursor; env; proteolytically cleaved into gp70SU and p15TM subunits
    782..1298    +  LTR            5' LTR: 5' long terminal repeat from murine embryonic stem cell virus
   1362..1703    +  misc_feature   MESV Ψ: packaging signal of murine embryonic stem cell virus
   1770..2186    +  CDS            gag (truncated): truncated Moloney murine leukemia virus (MMLV) gag gene lacking the start codon
   2208..2233    +  CDS            3xFLAG (fragment): three tandem FLAG® epitope tags
   2319..2349    +  CDS            3xMyc (fragment): 3 tandem Myc epitope tags
   2367..2391    +  protein_bind   attB1: mutant version of attB; recombination site for the Gateway® BP reaction BP Clonase™
   2400..3683    +  CDS            SMYD3: SMYD3_HUMAN - Also known as ZMYND1, ZNFN3A1. Experimental evidence at protein level: Swiss-Prot protein existence level 1. Histone methyltransferase. Specifically methylates 'Lys-4' of histone H3, inducing di- and tri-methylation, but not monomethylation (PubMed:15235609, PubMed:22419068). Also methylates 'Lys-5' of histone H4 (PubMed:22419068). Plays an important role in transcriptional activation as a member of an RNA polymerase complex (PubMed:15235609). Binds DNA containing 5'-CCCTCC-3' or 5'-GAGGGG-3' sequences (PubMed:15235609). From Homo sapiens (Human).
   3644..4051    +  CDS            SETD4 (fragment): SETD4_HUMAN - Also known as C21orf18 From Homo sapiens (Human).
   4084..4108    -  protein_bind   attB2: mutant version of attB; recombination site for the Gateway® BP reaction BP Clonase™
   4125..4498    +  promoter       PGK promoter (fragment): mouse phosphoglycerate kinase 1 promoter
   4498..5513    +  CDS            HygR (fragment): aminoglycoside phosphotransferase from E. coli confers resistance to hygromycin
   5531..5809    +  CDS            yokD (fragment): YOKD_BACSU - Experimental evidence at protein level: Swiss-Prot protein existence level 1. May contribute to antibiotic resistance. From Bacillus subtilis (strain 168).
   5871..6385    +  LTR            3' LTR: 3' long terminal repeat from murine embryonic stem cell virus
   6547..6563    -  protein_bind   lac operator: The lac repressor binds to the lac operator to inhibit transcription in E. coli. This inhibition can be relieved by adding lactose or isopropyl-β-D-thiogalactopyranoside (IPTG). lac repressor encoded by lacI
   6571..6601    -  promoter       lac promoter: promoter for the E. coli lac operon
   6616..6637    -  protein_bind   CAP binding site: CAP binding activates transcription in the presence of cAMP. E. coli catabolite activator protein
   6650..6742    -  CDS            lacI (fragment): lac repressor; lacI; The lac repressor binds to the lac operator to inhibit transcription in E. coli. This inhibition can be relieved by adding lactose or isopropyl-β-D-thiogalactopyranoside (IPTG).
   6925..7513    -  rep_origin     ori: high-copy-number ColE1/pMB1/pBR322/pUC origin of replication
   7684..8544    -  CDS            AmpR: β-lactamase; bla; confers resistance to ampicillin, carbenicillin, and related antibiotics
   8545..8649    -  promoter       AmpR promoter: bla
