[The description below was written by a language model from this plasmid's Addgene catalogue record and pLannotate feature annotations shown in this document.]
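Description:
pMSCV-SMYD3 is a gammaretroviral expression plasmid built on the pMSCV (murine stem cell virus) backbone for delivering human SMYD3, a SET and MYND domain-containing lysine methyltransferase, into mammalian cells. In bacteria it is maintained through a ColE1/pUC-type origin and selected with ampicillin via the β-lactamase gene. The remaining prokaryotic annotations (pieces of rop, bom, lacZα, TcR, lacI and the lac promoter/operator region) are short backbone remnants rather than functional units.

The viral cassette is bounded by MESV-derived 5′ and 3′ LTRs. The 5′ LTR acts as the promoter for the transgene and drives the genomic RNA, which is packaged through the Ψ signal and an adjoining truncated gag segment that lacks its start codon and extends the packaging region. Because the plasmid carries no functional viral structural genes, these must be supplied in trans by a packaging cell line or helper plasmids. Downstream of gag, the feature table shows partial matches to FLAG and Myc epitope sequences just before attB1, consistent with the recorded Flag tag sitting at the N-terminal side of the insert; the Myc match is not mentioned in the catalogue entry. The SMYD3 coding sequence lies between attB1 and attB2, reflecting Gateway recombination cloning. A further annotation labelled as a SETD4 fragment overlaps the end of SMYD3 and extends to near attB2; its significance is not explained by the record. A mouse PGK promoter then drives a hygromycin resistance gene for selecting transduced cells.

The construct is intended for stable retroviral expression of tagged SMYD3, and the associated work concerns SMYD3 methylation of MAP3K2 in Ras-driven cancer.
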