Addgene plasmid #85650: pMSCV-SMYD3
Purpose: retroviral expression of human SMYD3
Depositing lab: Julien Sage. Depositing organization: Stanford University. Publication: SMYD3 links lysine methylation of MAP3K2 to Ras-driven cancer. Mazur PK, Reynoird N, Khatri P, Jansen PW, Wilkinson AW, Liu S, Barbash O, Van Aller GS, Huddleston M, Dhanak D, Tummino PJ, Kruger RG, Garcia BA, Butte AJ, Vermeulen M, Sage J, Gozani O. Nature. 2014 Jun 12;510(7504):283-7. doi: 10.1038/nature13320. Epub 2014 May 21. PubMed 24847881.
Backbone
  Vector backbone: pMSCV
  Vector type: Mammalian Expression, Retroviral
  Selectable markers: Hygromycin
Growth in bacteria
  Bacterial resistance: Ampicillin, 100 μg/mL
  Growth temperature: 37°C
  Growth strain: NEB Stable
  Copy number: Unknown
Gene/Insert
  Gene/Insert name: SMYD3 (alt name: SET and MYND domain containing 3)
  Species: H. sapiens (human)
  Entrez Gene: SMYD3 (a.k.a. KMT3E, ZMYND1, ZNFN3A1, bA74P14.1)
  Promoter: LTR
  Tag / fusion protein: Flag
  Cloning method: Gateway Cloning
  Sequencing primers: 5′ MSCV
Terms and licenses: Academic/Nonprofit Terms; Industry Terms: Not Available to Industry
How to cite: pMSCV-SMYD3 was a gift from Julien Sage (Addgene plasmid # 85650 ; http://n2t.net/addgene:85650 ; RRID:Addgene_85650)
